Addgene plasmid #43754: IV-CCT
Depositing lab: Chad Cowan & Kiran Musunuru. Depositing organization: Harvard University. Publication: A TALEN Genome-Editing System for Generating Human Stem Cell-Based Disease Models. Ding Q, Lee YK, Schaefer EA, Peters DT, Veres A, Kim K, Kuperwasser N, Motola DL, Meissner TB, Hendriks WT, Trevisan M, Gupta RM, Moisan A, Banks E, Friesen M, Schinzel RT, Xia F, Tang A, Xia Y, Figueroa E, Wann A, Ahfeldt T, Daheron L, Zhang F, Rubin LL, Peng LF, Chung RT, Musunuru K, Cowan CA. Cell Stem Cell. 2012 Dec 12. pii: S1934-5909(12)00645-5. doi: 10.1016/j.stem.2012.11.011. PubMed 23246482.
Backbone
  Vector backbone: pCRII-TOPO
  Backbone manufacturer: Invitrogen
  Backbone size w/o insert (bp): 3973
  Vector type: Bacterial Cloning
Growth in bacteria
  Bacterial resistance: Ampicillin and Kanamycin, 100 & 50 μg/mL
  Growth temperature: 37°C
  Growth strain: Top10
  Copy number: High Copy
Gene/Insert
  Gene/Insert name: IV-CCT
  Species: Synthetic
  Insert size (bp): 279
  Cloning method: TOPO Cloning
  Sequencing primers: 5′ T7; 3′ M13-rev
Terms and licenses: Academic/Nonprofit Terms; Industry Terms: Not Available to Industry
How to cite: IV-CCT was a gift from Chad Cowan & Kiran Musunuru (Addgene plasmid # 43754 ; http://n2t.net/addgene:43754 ; RRID:Addgene_43754)
