[The description below was written by a language model from this plasmid's Addgene catalogue record.]
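Description:
IV-CCT is a small bacterial cloning plasmid built on the commercial pCRII-TOPO backbone (about 4 kb without insert), into which a 279 bp synthetic fragment was introduced by TOPO cloning. It is a high-copy plasmid intended only for propagation in E. coli, and it carries both ampicillin and kanamycin resistance, as is standard for this backbone. The recorded sequencing primers, T7 on the 5′ side and M13 reverse on the 3′ side, show that the insert sits in the usual TOPO cloning site between these primer sites. No feature table accompanies the record, so the exact arrangement of backbone elements and the orientation of the insert cannot be confirmed from the information given.

The insert is listed only by the construct's own name, and the record does not spell out what it encodes. The associated publication describes a TALEN genome-editing system for generating human stem cell-based disease models, and the plasmid appears to be one component of that assembly kit. The name and size suggest a module of pre-joined TAL effector repeats specifying the nucleotide triplet CCT at the fourth position of an ordered array, since three repeats of roughly 100 bp each would account for an insert of this length. This reading is an inference from the name, not something the record states. The plasmid has no mammalian promoter, reporter or expression cassette recorded, which fits a role as a storage and source vector. Its fragment would be excised or amplified and combined with other modules to build a full-length TALEN DNA-binding domain in a separate expression vector.
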