>Addgene plasmid #43754 | IV-CCT | depositor partial sequence | sequence record 59019 | IV-CCT sequence 279 bps
CGTCTCGACTCACCCCAGAGCAGGTCGTGGCGATCGCAAGCCACGACGGAGGAAAGCAAGCCTTGGAAAC
AGTACAGAGGCTGTTGCCTGTGCTGTGCCAAGCGCACGGCCTCACCCCAGAGCAGGTCGTGGCGATCGCA
AGCCACGACGGAGGAAAGCAAGCCTTGGAAACAGTACAGAGGCTGTTGCCTGTGCTGTGCCAAGCGCACG
GATTAACCCCAGAGCAGGTCGTGGCCATTGCCTCGAATGGAGGGGGCAGACCCGCACTGGAGAGAGACG
