>Addgene plasmid #43754 | IV-CCT | addgene partial sequence | sequence record 62196 | M13-F20 5'-TGTAAAACGACGGCCAGT-3'
CTATAGGGCGAATTGGGCCCTCTAGATGCATGCTCGAGCGGCCGCCAGTGTGATGGATATCTGCAGAATT
CGCCCTTATATCTTTCCTGTGCCCACGTCTCTCTCCAGTGCGGGTCTGCCCCCTCCATTCGAGGCAATGG
CCACGACCTGCTCTGGGGTTAATCCGTGCGCTTGGCACAGCACAGGCAACAGCCTCTGTACTGTTTCCAA
GGCTTGCTTTCCTCCGTCGTGGCTTGCGATCGCCACGACCTGCTCTGGGGTGAGGCCGTGCGCTTGGCAC
AGCACAGGCAACAGCCTCTGTACTGTTTCCAAGGCTTGCTTTCCTCCGTCGTGGCTTGCGATCGCCACGA
CCTGCTCTGGGGTGAGTCGAGACGCGCTAGGACGGCATCTATATAAGGGCGAATTCCAGCACACTGGCGG
CCGTTACTAGTGGATCCGAGCTCGGTACCAAGCTTGGCGTAATCATGGTCATAGCTGTTTCCTGTGTGAA
ATTGTTATCCGCTCACAATTCCACACAACATACGAGCCGGAAGCATAAAGTGTAAAGCCTGGGGTGCCTA
ATGAGTGAGCTAACTCACATTAATTGCGTTGCGCTCACTGCCCGCTTTCCAGTCGGGAAACCTGTCGTGC
CAGCTGCATTAATGAATCGGCCAACGCGCGGGGAGAGGCGGTTTGCGTATTGGGCGCTCTTCCGCTTCCT
CGCTCACTGACTCGCTGCGCTCGGTCGTTCGGCTGCGGCGAGCGGTATCAGCTCACTCAAAGGCGGTAAT
ACGGTTATCCACAGAATCAGGGGATAACGCAGGAAAGAACATGTGAGCAAAAGGCCAGCAAAAGGCCAGG
AACCGTAAAAAGG
